Addgene plasmid #98539: BB2_FG
Purpose: (Empty Backbone) empty BB2 for transcription unit cloning
Depositing lab: Brigitte Gasser & Diethard Mattanovich & Michael Sauer. Depositing organization: Universitaet fur Bodenkultur Wien (BOKU-WIEN). Publication: GoldenPiCS: a Golden Gate-derived modular cloning system for applied synthetic biology in the yeast Pichia pastoris. Prielhofer R, Barrero JJ, Steuer S, Gassler T, Zahrl R, Baumann K, Sauer M, Mattanovich D, Gasser B, Marx H. BMC Syst Biol. 2017 Dec 8;11(1):123. doi: 10.1186/s12918-017-0492-3. PubMed 29221460.
Backbone
  Vector backbone: BB2
  Backbone size (bp): 2179
  Vector type: Bacterial Expression
Growth in bacteria
  Bacterial resistance: Ampicillin, 100 μg/mL
  Growth temperature: 37°C
  Growth strain: DH10B
  Copy number: High Copy
Gene/Insert
  Gene/Insert name: None
Terms and licenses: Academic/Nonprofit Terms; Industry Terms: Not Available to Industry
How to cite: BB2_FG was a gift from Brigitte Gasser & Diethard Mattanovich & Michael Sauer (Addgene plasmid # 98539 ; http://n2t.net/addgene:98539 ; RRID:Addgene_98539)
