[The description below was written by a language model from this plasmid's Addgene catalogue record, the feature table of its GenBank file and pLannotate feature annotations shown in this document.]
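Description:
BB2_FG is an empty level-2 backbone from the GoldenPiCS system, a Golden Gate-derived modular cloning toolkit developed for synthetic biology in the yeast Pichia pastoris. It is a small circular plasmid of about 2.2 kb that is catalogued as a bacterial vector and carries no insert. Propagation in E. coli relies on a high-copy pBR322/ColE1-type origin of replication, and selection is by ampicillin resistance from a β-lactamase (AmpR) gene driven by its native bla promoter. The record annotates no yeast selection marker, yeast origin or genomic integration locus, so the plasmid appears to serve as an intermediate assembly vector maintained in bacteria rather than as a construct for direct use in yeast.

The functional part of the plasmid is a short linker region of roughly 100 bp. It contains a small synthetic terminator (BBa_B1007), followed by four annotated four-nucleotide Golden Gate fusion sites arranged as an outer pair (F and G) flanking an inner pair (1 and 4). This layout fits the stated purpose of transcription unit cloning. The inner sites would accept an ordered set of parts assembled into one transcription unit. The outer F and G sites, which give the plasmid its name, would define the position that unit takes when several units are later combined into a multigene construct. The GenBank record name mentions BbsI, suggesting this type IIS enzyme is involved in the cloning, but the enzyme recognition sites are not annotated. Automated annotation also reports very short f1 ori and lacI fragments, which are probably non-functional remnants of earlier vector sequence.
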