LOCUS       069_BB2_L_FG_syn_BbsI_11 2215 bp DNA circular UNA
FEATURES             Location/Qualifiers
     Promoter        84..112
                     /label=AmpR_promoter
     CDS             154..1011
                     /label=AmpR
     Replication_ori 1225..1843
                     /label=pBR322_origin
     Region          2111..2215
                     /label=Linker
     Terminator      2117..2156
                     /label=BBa_B1007
     Fusion_Site     2164..2167
                     /label=FS_F
     Fusion_Site     2168..2171
                     /label=FS_1
     Fusion_Site     2200..2203
                     /label=FS_4
     Fusion_Site     2204..2207
                     /label=FS_G
ORIGIN
        1 CCGGTGCCGC TACAGGGCGC GTCAGGTGGC ACTTTTCGGG GAAATGTGCG CGGAACCCCT
       61 ATTTGTTTAT TTTTCTAAAT ACATTCAAAT ATGTATCCGC TCATGAGACA ATAACCCTGA
      121 TAAATGCTTC AATAATATTG AAAAAGGAAG AGTATGAGTA TTCAACATTT CCGTGTCGCC
      181 CTTATTCCCT TTTTTGCGGC ATTTTGCCTT CCTGTTTTTG CTCACCCAGA AACGCTGGTG
      241 AAAGTAAAAG ATGCTGAAGA TCAGTTGGGT GCACGAGTGG GTTACATCGA ACTGGATCTC
      301 AACAGCGGTA AGATCCTTGA GAGTTTTCGC CCCGAAGAAC GTTTTCCAAT GATGAGCACT
      361 TTTAAAGTTC TGCTATGTGG CGCGGTATTA TCCCGTATTG ACGCCGGGCA AGAGCAACTC
      421 GGTCGCCGCA TACACTATTC TCAGAATGAC TTGGTTGAGT ACTCACCAGT CACAGAAAAG
      481 CATCTTACGG ATGGCATGAC AGTAAGAGAA TTATGCAGTG CTGCCATAAC CATGAGTGAT
      541 AACACTGCGG CCAACTTACT TCTGACAACG ATCGGAGGAC CGAAGGAGCT AACCGCTTTT
      601 TTGCACAACA TGGGGGATCA TGTAACTCGC CTTGATCGTT GGGAACCGGA GCTGAATGAA
      661 GCCATACCAA ACGACGAGCG TGACACCACG ATGCCTGTAG CAATGGCAAC AACGTTGCGC
      721 AAACTATTAA CTGGCGAACT ACTTACTCTA GCTTCCCGGC AACAATTAAT AGACTGGATG
      781 GAGGCGGATA AAGTTGCAGG ACCACTTCTG CGCTCGGCCC TTCCGGCTGG CTGGTTTATT
      841 GCTGATAAAT CTGGAGCCGG TGAGCGTGGC TCTCGCGGTA TCATTGCAGC ACTGGGGCCA
      901 GATGGTAAGC CCTCCCGTAT CGTAGTTATC TACACGACGG GGAGTCAGGC AACTATGGAT
      961 GAACGAAATA GACAGATCGC TGAGATAGGT GCCTCACTGA TTAAGCATTG GTAACTGTCA
     1021 GACCAAGTTT ACTCATATAT ACTTTAGATT GATTTAAAAC TTCATTTTTA ATTTAAAAGG
     1081 ATCTAGGTGA AGATCCTTTT TGATAATCTC ATGAACAATA AAACTGTCTG CTTACATAAA
     1141 CAGTAATACA AGGGGTGTAG ATCTCATGAC CAAAATCCCT TAACGTGAGT TTTCGTTCCA
     1201 CTGAGCGTCA GACCCCGTAG AAAAGATCAA AGGATCTTCT TGAGATCCTT TTTTTCTGCG
     1261 CGTAATCTGC TGCTTGCAAA CAAAAAAACC ACCGCTACCA GCGGTGGTTT GTTTGCCGGA
     1321 TCAAGAGCTA CCAACTCTTT TTCCGAAGGT AACTGGCTTC AGCAGAGCGC AGATACCAAA
     1381 TACTGTCCTT CTAGTGTAGC CGTAGTTAGG CCACCACTTC AAGAACTCTG TAGCACCGCC
     1441 TACATACCTC GCTCTGCTAA TCCTGTTACC AGTGGCTGCT GCCAGTGGCG ATAAGTCGTG
     1501 TCTTACCGGG TTGGACTCAA GACGATAGTT ACCGGATAAG GCGCAGCGGT CGGGCTGAAC
     1561 GGGGGGTTCG TGCACACAGC CCAGCTTGGA GCGAACGACC TACACCGAAC TGAGATACCT
     1621 ACAGCGTGAG CTATGAGAAA GCGCCACGCT TCCCGAAGGG AGAAAGGCGG ACAGGTATCC
     1681 GGTAAGCGGC AGGGTCGGAA CAGGAGAGCG CACGAGGGAG CTTCCAGGGG GAAACGCCTG
     1741 GTATCTTTAT AGTCCTGTCG GGTTTCGCCA CCTCTGACTT GAGCGTCGAT TTTTGTGATG
     1801 CTCGTCAGGG GGGCGGAGCC TATGGAAAAA CGCCAGCAAC GCGGCCTTTT TACGGTTCCT
     1861 GGCCTTTTGC TGGCCTTTTG CTCACATGTT CTTTCCTGCG TTATCCCCTG ATTCTGTGGA
     1921 TAACCGTATT ACCGCCTTTG AGTGAGCTGA TACCGCTCGC CGCAGCCGAA CGACCGAGCG
     1981 CAGCGAGTCA GTGAGCGAGG AAGCGGAAGA GCGCCCAATA CGCAAACCGC CTCTCCCCGC
     2041 GCGTTGGCCG ATTCATTAAT GCAGCTGGCA CGACAGGTTT CCCGACTGGA AAGCGGGCAG
     2101 TGAGCGCAAC ACTAGTcgca aaaaaccccg cccctgacag ggcggggttt tttcgcGGTC
     2161 TCCGCTTGGA GGCGTCTTCG GATCCCTCGA GGAAGACGCC GCTCGCTGGA GACCA
//
