Features (pLannotate 1.2.2; 5 found; start..end, strand, type, name):
      6..22      -  rep_origin     f1 ori (fragment): f1 bacteriophage origin of replication; arrow indicates direction of (+) strand synthesis
     49..153     +  promoter       AmpR promoter: bla
    154..1014    +  CDS            AmpR: β-lactamase; bla; confers resistance to ampicillin, carbenicillin, and related antibiotics
   1240..1828    +  rep_origin     ori: high-copy-number ColE1/pMB1/pBR322/pUC origin of replication
   2011..2103    +  CDS            lacI (fragment): lac repressor; lacI; The lac repressor binds to the lac operator to inhibit transcription in E. coli. This inhibition can be relieved by adding lactose or isopropyl-β-D-thiogalactopyranoside (IPTG).
>Addgene plasmid #98539 | BB2_FG | addgene full sequence | sequence record 192036 | Addgene NGS Result
CCGGTGCCGCTACAGGGCGCGTCAGGTGGCACTTTTCGGGGAAATGTGCGCGGAACCCCTATTTGTTTAT
TTTTCTAAATACATTCAAATATGTATCCGCTCATGAGACAATAACCCTGATAAATGCTTCAATAATATTG
AAAAAGGAAGAGTATGAGTATTCAACATTTCCGTGTCGCCCTTATTCCCTTTTTTGCGGCATTTTGCCTT
CCTGTTTTTGCTCACCCAGAAACGCTGGTGAAAGTAAAAGATGCTGAAGATCAGTTGGGTGCACGAGTGG
GTTACATCGAACTGGATCTCAACAGCGGTAAGATCCTTGAGAGTTTTCGCCCCGAAGAACGTTTTCCAAT
GATGAGCACTTTTAAAGTTCTGCTATGTGGCGCGGTATTATCCCGTATTGACGCCGGGCAAGAGCAACTC
GGTCGCCGCATACACTATTCTCAGAATGACTTGGTTGAGTACTCACCAGTCACAGAAAAGCATCTTACGG
ATGGCATGACAGTAAGAGAATTATGCAGTGCTGCCATAACCATGAGTGATAACACTGCGGCCAACTTACT
TCTGACAACGATCGGAGGACCGAAGGAGCTAACCGCTTTTTTGCACAACATGGGGGATCATGTAACTCGC
CTTGATCGTTGGGAACCGGAGCTGAATGAAGCCATACCAAACGACGAGCGTGACACCACGATGCCTGTAG
CAATGGCAACAACGTTGCGCAAACTATTAACTGGCGAACTACTTACTCTAGCTTCCCGGCAACAATTAAT
AGACTGGATGGAGGCGGATAAAGTTGCAGGACCACTTCTGCGCTCGGCCCTTCCGGCTGGCTGGTTTATT
GCTGATAAATCTGGAGCCGGTGAGCGTGGCTCTCGCGGTATCATTGCAGCACTGGGGCCAGATGGTAAGC
CCTCCCGTATCGTAGTTATCTACACGACGGGGAGTCAGGCAACTATGGATGAACGAAATAGACAGATCGC
TGAGATAGGTGCCTCACTGATTAAGCATTGGTAACTGTCAGACCAAGTTTACTCATATATACTTTAGATT
GATTTAAAACTTCATTTTTAATTTAAAAGGATCTAGGTGAAGATCCTTTTTGATAATCTCATGAACAATA
AAACTGTCTGCTTACATAAACAGTAATACAAGGGGTGTAGATCTCATGACCAAAATCCCTTAACGTGAGT
TTTCGTTCCACTGAGCGTCAGACCCCGTAGAAAAGATCAAAGGATCTTCTTGAGATCCTTTTTTTCTGCG
CGTAATCTGCTGCTTGCAAACAAAAAAACCACCGCTACCAGCGGTGGTTTGTTTGCCGGATCAAGAGCTA
CCAACTCTTTTTCCGAAGGTAACTGGCTTCAGCAGAGCGCAGATACCAAATACTGTTCTTCTAGTGTAGC
CGTAGTTAGGCCACCACTTCAAGAACTCTGTAGCACCGCCTACATACCTCGCTCTGCTAATCCTGTTACC
AGTGGCTGCTGCCAGTGGCGATAAGTCGTGTCTTACCGGGTTGGACTCAAGACGATAGTTACCGGATAAG
GCGCAGCGGTCGGGCTGAACGGGGGGTTCGTGCACACAGCCCAGCTTGGAGCGAACGACCTACACCGAAC
TGAGATACCTACAGCGTGAGCTATGAGAAAGCGCCACGCTTCCCGAAGGGAGAAAGGCGGACAGGTATCC
GGTAAGCGGCAGGGTCGGAACAGGAGAGCGCACGAGGGAGCTTCCAGGGGGAAACGCCTGGTATCTTTAT
AGTCCTGTCGGGTTTCGCCACCTCTGACTTGAGCGTCGATTTTTGTGATGCTCGTCAGGGGGGCGGAGCC
TATGGAAAAACGCCAGCAACGCGGCCTTTTTACGGTTCCTGGCCTTTTGCTGGCCTTTTGCTCACATGTT
CTTTCCTGCGTTATCCCCTGATTCTGTGGATAACCGTATTACCGCCTTTGAGTGAGCTGATACCGCTCGC
CGCAGCCGAACGACCGAGCGCAGCGAGTCAGTGAGCGAGGAAGCGGAAGAGCGCCCAATACGCAAACCGC
CTCTCCCCGCGCGTTGGCCGATTCATTAATGCAGCTGGCACGACAGGTTTCCCGACTGGAAAGCGGGCAG
TGAGCGCAACACTAGTCGCAAAAAACCCCGCCCCTGACAGGGCGGGGTTTTTTCGCGGTCTCCGCTTGGA
GGCGTCTTCGGATCCCTCGAGGAAGACGCCGCTCGCTGGAGACCA
